>Addgene plasmid #120783 | GGE261 | addgene full sequence | sequence record 263181 | Addgene NGS Result
AGCGCCCAATACGCAAACCGCCTCTCCCCGCGCGTTGGCCGATTCATTAATGCAGCTGGCACGACAGGTT
TCCCGACTGGAAAGCGGGCAGTGAGCGCAACGCAATTAATGTGAGTTAGCTCACTCATTAGGCACCCCAG
GCTTTACACTTTATGCTTCCGGCTCGTATGTTGTGTGGAATTGTGAGCGGATAACAATTTCACACAGGAA
ACAGCTATGACCATGATTACGCCAAGCTATTTAGGTGACACTATAGAATACTCAAGCTATGCATCAAGCT
TGGTACCGAGCTCGGATCCACTAGTAACGGCCGCCAGTGTGCTGGAATTCGCCCTTGGGGTCTCTCCACA
TGGTTTCAAAGGGAGAGGAACTGTTCACAGGCGTCGTCCCGATACTTGTGGAACTTGACGGTGACGTAAA
CGGACATAAGTTTTCTGTCTCTGGTGAGGGTGAAGGTGACGCCACCTACGGAAAGCTGACTCTGAAATTC
ATTTGCACCACCGGAAAGCTTCCAGTTCCTTGGCCTACCCTGGTCACTACCCTGTCTTGGGGTGTGCAAT
GTTTCGCTCGATACCCCGATCACATGAAGCAGCACGACTTTTTCAAGTCTGCCATGCCCGAGGGATACGT
TCAGGAGCGAACTATCTTCTTCAAGGACGATGGTAACTACAAGACTCGAGCTGAGGTTAAGTTCGAGGGT
GACACTCTGGTCAACCGAATTGAACTTAAGGGTATTGACTTCAAGGAGGATGGCAACATTCTGGGTCACA
AGCTGGAGTATAACTACTTTAGTGACAATGTCTACATCACCGCGGATAAGCAGAAGAACGGAATCAAAGC
CAACTTTAAGATTAGACATAATATTGAGGATGGGGGAGTGCAGCTGGCCGATCACTACCAGCAGAACACT
CCCATCGGTGACGGCCCCGTCCTGCTGCCTGACAACCACTACCTCTCGACCCAGAGCAAGTTGTCCAAGG
ACCCTAACGAGAAGCGTGACCACATGGTGCTCCTGGAGTTTGTGACAGCTGCTGGTATCACCCTCGGCAT
GGACGAGCTCTACAAGTAAGTATAGAGACCGGGAAGGGCGAATTCTGCAGATATCCATCACACTGGCGGC
CGCTCGAGCATGCATCTAGAGGGCCCAATTCGCCCTATAGTGAGTCGTATTACAATTCACTGGCCGTCGT
TTTACAACGTCGTGACTGGGAAAACCCTGGCGTTACCCAACTTAATCGCCTTGCAGCACATCCCCCTTTC
GCCAGCTGGCGTAATAGCGAAGAGGCCCGCACCGATCGCCCTTCCCAACAGTTGCGCAGCCTATACGTAC
GGCAGTTTAAGGTTTACACCTATAAAAGAGAGAGCCGTTATCGTCTGTTTGTGGATGTACAGAGTGATAT
TATTGACACGCCGGGGCGACGGATGGTGATCCCCCTGGCCAGTGCACGTCTGCTGTCAGATAAAGTCTCC
CGTGAACTTTACCCGGTGGTGCATATCGGGGATGAAAGCTGGCGCATGATGACCACCGATATGGCCAGTG
TGCCGGTCTCCGTTATCGGGGAAGAAGTGGCTGATCTCAGCCACCGCGAAAATGACATCAAAAACGCCAT
TAACCTGATGTTCTGGGGAATATAAATGTCAGGCATGAGATTATCAAAAAGGATCTTCACCTAGATCCTT
TTCACGTAGAAAGCCAGTCCGCAGAAACGGTGCTGACCCCGGATGAATGTCAGCTACTGGGCTATCTGGA
CAAGGGAAAACGCAAGCGCAAAGAGAAAGCAGGTAGCTTGCAGTGGGCTTACATGGCGATAGCTAGACTG
GGCGGTTTTATGGACAGCAAGCGAACCGGAATTGCCAGCTGGGGCGCCCTCTGGTAAGGTTGGGAAGCCC
TGCAAAGTAAACTGGATGGCTTTCTTGCCGCCAAGGATCTGATGGCGCAGGGGATCAAGCTCTGATCAAG
AGACAGGATGAGGATCGTTTCGCATGATTGAACAAGATGGATTGCACGCAGGTTCTCCGGCCGCTTGGGT
GGAGAGGCTATTCGGCTATGACTGGGCACAACAGACAATCGGCTGCTCTGATGCCGCCGTGTTCCGGCTG
TCAGCGCAGGGGCGCCCGGTTCTTTTTGTCAAGACCGACCTGTCCGGTGCCCTGAATGAACTGCAAGACG
AGGCAGCGCGGCTATCGTGGCTGGCCACGACGGGCGTTCCTTGCGCAGCTGTGCTCGACGTTGTCACTGA
AGCGGGAAGGGACTGGCTGCTATTGGGCGAAGTGCCGGGGCAGGATCTCCTGTCATCTCACCTTGCTCCT
GCCGAGAAAGTATCCATCATGGCTGATGCAATGCGGCGGCTGCATACGCTTGATCCGGCTACCTGCCCAT
TCGACCACCAAGCGAAACATCGCATCGAGCGAGCACGTACTCGGATGGAAGCCGGTCTTGTCGATCAGGA
TGATCTGGACGAAGAGCATCAGGGGCTCGCGCCAGCCGAACTGTTCGCCAGGCTCAAGGCGAGCATGCCC
GACGGCGAGGATCTCGTCGTGACCCATGGCGATGCCTGCTTGCCGAATATCATGGTGGAAAATGGCCGCT
TTTCTGGATTCATCGACTGTGGCCGGCTGGGTGTGGCGGACCGCTATCAGGACATAGCGTTGGCTACCCG
TGATATTGCTGAAGAGCTTGGCGGCGAATGGGCTGACCGCTTCCTCGTGCTTTACGGTATCGCCGCTCCC
GATTCGCAGCGCATCGCCTTCTATCGCCTTCTTGACGAGTTCTTCTGAATTATTAACGCTTACAATTTCC
TGATGCGGTATTTTCTCCTTACGCATCTGTGCGGTATTTCACACCGCATCAGGTGGCACTTTTCGGGGAA
ATGTGCGCGGAACCCCTATTTGTTTATTTTTCTAAATACATTCAAATATGTATCCGCTCATGAGACAATA
ACCCTGATAAATGCTTCAATAATAGCACGTGAGGAGGGCCACCATGGCCAAGTTGACCAGTGCCGTTCCG
GTGCTCACCGCGCGCGACGTCGCCGGAGCGGTCGAGTTCTGGACCGACCGGCTCGGGTTCTCCCGGGACT
TCGTGGAGGACGACTTCGCCGGTGTGGTCCGGGACGACGTGACCCTGTTCATCAGCGCGGTCCAGGACCA
GGTGGTGCCGGACAACACCCTGGCCTGGGTGTGGGTGCGCGGCCTGGACGAGCTGTACGCCGAGTGGTCG
GAGGTCGTGTCCACGAACTTCCGGGACGCCTCCGGGCCGGCCATGACCGAGATCGGCGAGCAGCCGTGGG
GGCGGGAGTTCGCCCTGCGCGACCCGGCCGGCAACTGCGTGCACTTCGTGGCCGAGGAGCAGGACTGACA
CGTGCTAAAACTTCATTTTTAATTTAAAAGGATCTAGGTGAAGATCCTTTTTGATAATCTCATGACCAAA
ATCCCTTAACGTGAGTTTTCGTTCCACTGAGCGTCAGACCCCGTAGAAAAGATCAAAGGATCTTCTTGAG
ATCCTTTTTTTCTGCGCGTAATCTGCTGCTTGCAAACAAAAAAACCACCGCTACCAGCGGTGGTTTGTTT
GCCGGATCAAGAGCTACCAACTCTTTTTCCGAAGGTAACTGGCTTCAGCAGAGCGCAGATACCAAATACT
GTTCTTCTAGTGTAGCCGTAGTTAGGCCACCACTTCAAGAACTCTGTAGCACCGCCTACATACCTCGCTC
TGCTAATCCTGTTACCAGTGGCTGCTGCCAGTGGCGATAAGTCGTGTCTTACCGGGTTGGACTCAAGACG
ATAGTTACCGGATAAGGCGCAGCGGTCGGGCTGAACGGGGGGTTCGTGCACACAGCCCAGCTTGGAGCGA
ACGACCTACACCGAACTGAGATACCTACAGCGTGAGCTATGAGAAAGCGCCACGCTTCCCGAAGGGAGAA
AGGCGGACAGGTATCCGGTAAGCGGCAGGGTCGGAACAGGAGAGCGCACGAGGGAGCTTCCAGGGGGAAA
CGCCTGGTATCTTTATAGTCCTGTCGGGTTTCGCCACCTCTGACTTGAGCGTCGATTTTTGTGATGCTCG
TCAGGGGGGCGGAGCCTATGGAAAAACGCCAGCAACGCGGCCTTTTTACGGTTCCTGGCCTTTTGCTGGC
CTTTTGCTCACATGTTCTTTCCTGCGTTATCCCCTGATTCTGTGGATAACCGTATTACCGCCTTTGAGTG
AGCTGATACCGCTCGCCGCAGCCGAACGACCGAGCGCAGCGAGTCAGTGAGCGAGGAAGCGGAAG
Features (pLannotate 1.2.2; 15 found; start..end, strand, type, name):
      2..94      +  CDS            lacI (fragment): lac repressor; lacI; The lac repressor binds to the lac operator to inhibit transcription in E. coli. This inhibition can be relieved by adding lactose or isopropyl-β-D-thiogalactopyranoside (IPTG).
    107..128     +  protein_bind   CAP binding site: CAP binding activates transcription in the presence of cAMP. E. coli catabolite activator protein
    143..173     +  promoter       lac promoter: promoter for the E. coli lac operon
    181..197     +  protein_bind   lac operator: The lac repressor binds to the lac operator to inhibit transcription in E. coli. This inhibition can be relieved by adding lactose or isopropyl-β-D-thiogalactopyranoside (IPTG). lac repressor encoded by lacI
    239..257     +  promoter       SP6 promoter: promoter for bacteriophage SP6 RNA polymerase
    350..1066    +  CDS            mTurquoise2: mTurquoise2 is a basic (constitutively fluorescent) cyan fluorescent protein published in 2012, derived from Aequorea victoria. It is reported to be a rapidly-maturing monomer with very low acid sensitivity.
   1154..1172    -  promoter       T7 promoter: promoter for bacteriophage T7 RNA polymerase
   1175..1322    +  CDS            lacZα (fragment): LacZα fragment of β-galactosidase; lacZ fragment
   1332..1635    +  CDS            ccdB (fragment): CcdB, a bacterial toxin that poisons DNA gyrase; ccdB; Plasmids containing the ccdB gene cannot be propagated in standard E. coli strains.
   1683..1952    +  CDS            tnpA (fragment): TN5P_ECOLX - Also known as tnp. Experimental evidence at protein level: Swiss-Prot protein existence level 1. Mediates transposition of transposon Tn5 by a 'cut and paste' mechanism. First, the monomeric transposase binds the 19 bp inverted DNA repeats flanking the transposon. Then, dimerization of the DNA- bound transposase creates a synaptic DNA complex. After nicking of the first DNA strand, excision of the transposon proceeds through a series of intermediates. The transposase then mediates the insertion of the transposon at a new site by strand transfer. The activity of the wild- type tran
   1984..2778    +  CDS            NeoR/KanR: aminoglycoside phosphotransferase from Tn5; aph(3')-II (or nptII); confers resistance to neomycin, kanamycin, and G418 (Geneticin®)
   2799..2849    -  misc_feature   bom (fragment): basis of mobility region from pBR322
   2876..2964    +  promoter       AmpR promoter (fragment): bla
   2984..3358    +  CDS            BleoR: antibiotic-binding protein; Sh ble from Streptoalloteichus hindustanus; confers resistance to bleomycin, phleomycin, and Zeocin™
   3496..4084    +  rep_origin     ori: high-copy-number ColE1/pMB1/pBR322/pUC origin of replication
