[The description below was written by a language model from this plasmid's Addgene catalogue record and pLannotate feature annotations shown in this document.]
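Description:
GGE261 is a part-donor plasmid from a modular Golden Gate toolkit for building expression plasmids for the yeast Yarrowia lipolytica. It is a bacterial cloning/assembly vector, not itself a yeast expression construct. The backbone is recorded as pCR4Blunt-TOPO, and the insert was introduced by TOPO cloning. The plasmid is maintained in E. coli at high copy from a ColE1/pUC-type origin and selected with kanamycin through the Tn5-derived NeoR/KanR gene. The sequenced record (about 4.3 kb) also annotates a BleoR (Sh ble) coding sequence downstream of an AmpR promoter fragment. This is not typical of a pCR4-type backbone, which normally carries ampicillin resistance, so the actual backbone may differ somewhat from the catalogue entry. Only kanamycin is listed for selection.

The payload is a 728 bp synthetic insert, G3_mTurquoise, which supplies the coding sequence of a cyan fluorescent protein for the third gene position of the toolkit's multi-gene assembly scheme. The annotation identifies the open reading frame as mTurquoise2, a rapidly maturing monomeric cyan variant derived from Aequorea victoria GFP. No yeast promoter or terminator is annotated around it, consistent with a CDS-only part that is meant to be combined with promoter and terminator modules from other toolkit plasmids. The Golden Gate restriction sites and overhangs that define position 3 are not annotated in the feature table.

The insert sits in the TOPO cloning site, flanked by SP6 and T7 promoters and downstream of the lac promoter/operator. It interrupts the lacZα–ccdB fusion, which provides positive selection for insert-bearing clones. Once assembled, the part serves as a fluorescent reporter in Y. lipolytica.
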