Addgene plasmid #120783: GGE261
Purpose: Part of GoldenGate Yarrowia lipolytica toolkit for assembling an expression plasmid for Y. lipolytic yeast. Coding sequence of fluorescent protein in position 3 (G3_mTurquoise)
Depositing lab: Tristan Rossignol. Depositing organization: INRAE Jouy-en-Josas. Publication: A modular Golden Gate toolkit for Yarrowia lipolytica synthetic biology. Larroude M, Park YK, Soudier P, Kubiak M, Nicaud JM, Rossignol T. Microb Biotechnol. 2019 May 31. doi: 10.1111/1751-7915.13427. PubMed 31148366.
Backbone
  Vector backbone: pCR4Blunt-TOPO
  Vector type: Cloning/assembly plasmid
Growth in bacteria
  Bacterial resistance: Kanamycin, 50 μg/mL
  Growth temperature: 37°C
  Growth strain: DH5alpha
  Copy number: High Copy
Gene/Insert
  Gene/Insert name: G3_mTurquoise
  Species: Synthetic
  Insert size (bp): 728
  Cloning method: TOPO Cloning
Terms and licenses: Academic/Nonprofit Terms; Industry Terms: Not Available to Industry
How to cite: GGE261 was a gift from Tristan Rossignol (Addgene plasmid # 120783 ; http://n2t.net/addgene:120783 ; RRID:Addgene_120783)
