>Addgene plasmid #120783 | GGE261 | depositor partial sequence | sequence record 229393 | G3_mTurquoise
GGTCTCTCCACATGGTTTCAAAGGGAGAGGAACTGTTCACAGGCGTCGTCCCGATACTTGTGGAACTTGA
CGGTGACGTAAACGGACATAAGTTTTCTGTCTCTGGTGAGGGTGAAGGTGACGCCACCTACGGAAAGCTG
ACTCTGAAATTCATTTGCACCACCGGAAAGCTTCCAGTTCCTTGGCCTACCCTGGTCACTACCCTGTCTT
GGGGTGTGCAATGTTTCGCTCGATACCCCGATCACATGAAGCAGCACGACTTTTTCAAGTCTGCCATGCC
CGAGGGATACGTTCAGGAGCGAACTATCTTCTTCAAGGACGATGGTAACTACAAGACTCGAGCTGAGGTT
AAGTTCGAGGGTGACACTCTGGTCAACCGAATTGAACTTAAGGGTATTGACTTCAAGGAGGATGGCAACA
TTCTGGGTCACAAGCTGGAGTATAACTACTTTAGTGACAATGTCTACATCACCGCGGATAAGCAGAAGAA
CGGAATCAAAGCCAACTTTAAGATTAGACATAATATTGAGGATGGGGGAGTGCAGCTGGCCGATCACTAC
CAGCAGAACACTCCCATCGGTGACGGCCCCGTCCTGCTGCCTGACAACCACTACCTCTCGACCCAGAGCA
AGTTGTCCAAGGACCCTAACGAGAAGCGTGACCACATGGTGCTCCTGGAGTTTGTGACAGCTGCTGGTAT
CACCCTCGGCATGGACGAGCTCTACAAGTAAGTATAGAGACC
